Addgene plasmid #68445: TOPO HygroR
Purpose: TOPO construct expressing HygroR for generation of GMAP-compatible gene
Depositing lab: Tyler Jacks. Depositing organization: Massachusetts Institute of Technology. Publication: A Modular Assembly Platform for Rapid Generation of DNA Constructs. Akama-Garren EH, Joshi NS, Tammela T, Chang GP, Wagner BL, Lee DY, Rideout Iii WM, Papagiannakopoulos T, Xue W, Jacks T. Sci Rep. 2016 Feb 18;6:16836. doi: 10.1038/srep16836. PubMed 26887506.
Backbone
  Vector backbone: TOPO 2-5
  Backbone size w/o insert (bp): 3524
  Vector type: Bacterial Expression ; GMAP
  Selectable markers: Hygromycin
Growth in bacteria
  Bacterial resistance: Kanamycin, 50 μg/mL
  Growth temperature: 37°C
  Growth strain: Stbl3
  Copy number: Unknown
Gene/Insert
  Gene/Insert name: Hygromycin Resistance (alt name: HygroR)
  Insert size (bp): 1038
  Promoter: Plac
  Cloning method: Gibson Cloning
  Sequencing primers: 5′ CTAACTCGAACGCTAGCTGTGCGATCGTTT; 3′ AGAGTAATTCAACCCCAAACAACAACGTTT
Terms and licenses: Academic/Nonprofit Terms; Industry Terms: Not Available to Industry
How to cite: TOPO HygroR was a gift from Tyler Jacks (Addgene plasmid # 68445 ; http://n2t.net/addgene:68445 ; RRID:Addgene_68445)
