[The description below was written by a language model from this plasmid's Addgene catalogue record and pLannotate feature annotations shown in this document.]
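Description:
TOPO HygroR is a small bacterial cloning plasmid (about 4.6 kb in the full sequence record) built on a "TOPO 2-5" backbone. It serves as a part-donor module in the GMAP modular assembly system. It replicates in E. coli from a high-copy ColE1/pUC-type origin and is maintained under kanamycin selection through a Tn5-derived NeoR/KanR (aph(3')-II) gene. The annotation also finds a BleoR (Sh ble) coding sequence downstream of a fragment of the AmpR promoter, which would be expected to confer Zeocin/bleomycin resistance. Remnants typical of a TOPO-style cloning backbone are present too: fragments of lacI, lacZα, ccdB, Tn5 transposase and the pBR322 bom region. The lacZα and ccdB pieces are annotated only as fragments downstream of the insert, consistent with a selection cassette that the insert has disrupted.

The payload is the E. coli hph gene encoding hygromycin B phosphotransferase, which inactivates hygromycin by phosphorylation. It is listed as an insert of roughly 1 kb that was introduced by Gibson assembly. It lies downstream of the CAP binding site, lac promoter and lac operator, matching the Plac promoter named in the record. It is flanked by an SP6 promoter upstream and an inward-facing T7 promoter downstream. No eukaryotic promoter or polyadenylation signal is annotated, so the plasmid is not itself a mammalian expression cassette.

According to the stated purpose, the plasmid provides HygroR as a GMAP-compatible gene fragment, a sequence-verified source from which the hygromycin marker can be assembled with other modules into larger constructs. The specific GMAP homology sites flanking the insert are not annotated in the feature table.
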