Features (pLannotate 1.2.2; 15 found; start..end, strand, type, name):
      2..94      +  CDS            lacI (fragment): lac repressor; lacI; The lac repressor binds to the lac operator to inhibit transcription in E. coli. This inhibition can be relieved by adding lactose or isopropyl-β-D-thiogalactopyranoside (IPTG).
    107..128     +  protein_bind   CAP binding site: CAP binding activates transcription in the presence of cAMP. E. coli catabolite activator protein
    143..173     +  promoter       lac promoter: promoter for the E. coli lac operon
    181..197     +  protein_bind   lac operator: The lac repressor binds to the lac operator to inhibit transcription in E. coli. This inhibition can be relieved by adding lactose or isopropyl-β-D-thiogalactopyranoside (IPTG). lac repressor encoded by lacI
    239..257     +  promoter       SP6 promoter: promoter for bacteriophage SP6 RNA polymerase
    329..1351    +  CDS            hph: KHYB_ECOLX - Experimental evidence at protein level: Swiss-Prot protein existence level 1. The aminoglycoside phosphotransferases achieve inactivation of their antibiotic substrates by phosphorylation. Only phosphorylates hygromycin and closely related compounds such as demethyl analogs and destomycin. From Escherichia coli.
   1480..1498    -  promoter       T7 promoter: promoter for bacteriophage T7 RNA polymerase
   1501..1648    +  CDS            lacZα (fragment): LacZα fragment of β-galactosidase; lacZ fragment
   1658..1961    +  CDS            ccdB (fragment): CcdB, a bacterial toxin that poisons DNA gyrase; ccdB; Plasmids containing the ccdB gene cannot be propagated in standard E. coli strains.
   2009..2278    +  CDS            tnpA (fragment): TN5P_ECOLX - Also known as tnp. Experimental evidence at protein level: Swiss-Prot protein existence level 1. Mediates transposition of transposon Tn5 by a 'cut and paste' mechanism. First, the monomeric transposase binds the 19 bp inverted DNA repeats flanking the transposon. Then, dimerization of the DNA- bound transposase creates a synaptic DNA complex. After nicking of the first DNA strand, excision of the transposon proceeds through a series of intermediates. The transposase then mediates the insertion of the transposon at a new site by strand transfer. The activity of the wild- type tran
   2310..3104    +  CDS            NeoR/KanR: aminoglycoside phosphotransferase from Tn5; aph(3')-II (or nptII); confers resistance to neomycin, kanamycin, and G418 (Geneticin®)
   3125..3176    -  misc_feature   bom (fragment): basis of mobility region from pBR322
   3203..3291    +  promoter       AmpR promoter (fragment): bla
   3311..3685    +  CDS            BleoR: antibiotic-binding protein; Sh ble from Streptoalloteichus hindustanus; confers resistance to bleomycin, phleomycin, and Zeocin™
   3823..4411    +  rep_origin     ori: high-copy-number ColE1/pMB1/pBR322/pUC origin of replication
>Addgene plasmid #68445 | TOPO HygroR | depositor full sequence | sequence record 128086 | Full plasmid sequence
AGCGCCCAATACGCAAACCGCCTCTCCCCGCGCGTTGGCCGATTCATTAATGCAGCTGGCACGACAGGTT
TCCCGACTGGAAAGCGGGCAGTGAGCGCAACGCAATTAATGTGAGTTAGCTCACTCATTAGGCACCCCAG
GCTTTACACTTTATGCTTCCGGCTCGTATGTTGTGTGGAATTGTGAGCGGATAACAATTTCACACAGGAA
ACAGCTATGACCATGATTACGCCAAGCTATTTAGGTGACACTATAGAATACTCAAGCTATGCATCAAGCT
TGGTACCGAGCTCGGATCCTAACTCGAACGCTAGCTGTGCGATCGTTTATGAAAAAGCCTGAACTCACCG
CGACGTCTGTCGAGAAGTTTCTGATCGAAAAGTTCGACAGCGTCTCCGACCTGATGCAGCTCTCGGAGGG
CGAAGAATCTCGTGCTTTCAGCTTCGATGTAGGAGGGCGTGGATATGTCCTGCGGGTAAATAGCTGCGCC
GATGGTTTCTACAAAGATCGTTATGTTTATCGGCACTTTGCATCGGCCGCGCTCCCGATTCCGGAAGTGC
TTGACATTGGGGAATTCAGCGAGAGCCTGACCTATTGCATCTCCCGCCGTGCACAGGGTGTCACGTTGCA
AGACCTGCCTGAAACCGAACTGCCCGCTGTTCTGCAGCCGGTCGCGGAGGCCATGGATGCGATCGCTGCG
GCCGATCTTAGCCAGACGAGCGGGTTCGGCCCATTCGGACCGCAAGGAATCGGTCAATACACTACATGGC
GTGATTTCATATGCGCGATTGCTGATCCCCATGTGTATCACTGGCAAACTGTGATGGACGACACCGTCAG
TGCGTCCGTCGCGCAGGCTCTCGATGAGCTGATGCTTTGGGCCGAGGACTGCCCCGAAGTCCGGCACCTC
GTGCACGCGGATTTCGGCTCCAACAATGTCCTGACGGACAATGGCCGCATAACAGCGGTCATTGACTGGA
GCGAGGCGATGTTCGGGGATTCCCAATACGAGGTCGCCAACATCTTCTTCTGGAGGCCGTGGTTGGCTTG
TATGGAGCAGCAGACGCGCTACTTCGAGCGGAGGCATCCGGAGCTTGCAGGATCGCCGCGGCTCCGGGCG
TATATGCTCCGCATTGGTCTTGACCAACTCTATCAGAGCTTGGTTGACGGCAATTTCGATGATGCAGCTT
GGGCGCAGGGTCGATGCGACGCAATCGTCCGATCCGGAGCCGGGACTGTCGGGCGTACACAAATCGCCCG
CAGAAGCGCGGCCGTCTGGACCGATGGCTGTGTAGAAGTACTCGCCGATAGTGGAAACCGACGCCCCAGC
ACTCGTCCGAGGGCAAAGGAATAAAAACGTTGTTGTTTGGGGTTGAATTACTCTGGATCCACTAGTAACG
GCCGCCAGTGTGCTGGAATTCTGCAGATATCCATCACACTGGCGGCCGCTCGAGCATGCATCTAGAGGGC
CCAATTCGCCCTATAGTGAGTCGTATTACAATTCACTGGCCGTCGTTTTACAACGTCGTGACTGGGAAAA
CCCTGGCGTTACCCAACTTAATCGCCTTGCAGCACATCCCCCTTTCGCCAGCTGGCGTAATAGCGAAGAG
GCCCGCACCGATCGCCCTTCCCAACAGTTGCGCAGCCTATACGTACGGCAGTTTAAGGTTTACACCTATA
AAAGAGAGAGCCGTTATCGTCTGTTTGTGGATGTACAGAGTGATATTATTGACACGCCGGGGCGACGGAT
GGTGATCCCCCTGGCCAGTGCACGTCTGCTGTCAGATAAAGTCTCCCGTGAACTTTACCCGGTGGTGCAT
ATCGGGGATGAAAGCTGGCGCATGATGACCACCGATATGGCCAGTGTGCCGGTCTCCGTTATCGGGGAAG
AAGTGGCTGATCTCAGCCACCGCGAAAATGACATCAAAAACGCCATTAACCTGATGTTCTGGGGAATATA
AATGTCAGGCATGAGATTATCAAAAAGGATCTTCACCTAGATCCTTTTCACGTAGAAAGCCAGTCCGCAG
AAACGGTGCTGACCCCGGATGAATGTCAGCTACTGGGCTATCTGGACAAGGGAAAACGCAAGCGCAAAGA
GAAAGCAGGTAGCTTGCAGTGGGCTTACATGGCGATAGCTAGACTGGGCGGTTTTATGGACAGCAAGCGA
ACCGGAATTGCCAGCTGGGGCGCCCTCTGGTAAGGTTGGGAAGCCCTGCAAAGTAAACTGGATGGCTTTC
TCGCCGCCAAGGATCTGATGGCGCAGGGGATCAAGCTCTGATCAAGAGACAGGATGAGGATCGTTTCGCA
TGATTGAACAAGATGGATTGCACGCAGGTTCTCCGGCCGCTTGGGTGGAGAGGCTATTCGGCTATGACTG
GGCACAACAGACAATCGGCTGCTCTGATGCCGCCGTGTTCCGGCTGTCAGCGCAGGGGCGCCCGGTTCTT
TTTGTCAAGACCGACCTGTCCGGTGCCCTGAATGAACTGCAAGACGAGGCAGCGCGGCTATCGTGGCTGG
CCACGACGGGCGTTCCTTGCGCAGCTGTGCTCGACGTTGTCACTGAAGCGGGAAGGGACTGGCTGCTATT
GGGCGAAGTGCCGGGGCAGGATCTCCTGTCATCTCACCTTGCTCCTGCCGAGAAAGTATCCATCATGGCT
GATGCAATGCGGCGGCTGCATACGCTTGATCCGGCTACCTGCCCATTCGACCACCAAGCGAAACATCGCA
TCGAGCGAGCACGTACTCGGATGGAAGCCGGTCTTGTCGATCAGGATGATCTGGACGAAGAGCATCAGGG
GCTCGCGCCAGCCGAACTGTTCGCCAGGCTCAAGGCGAGCATGCCCGACGGCGAGGATCTCGTCGTGACC
CATGGCGATGCCTGCTTGCCGAATATCATGGTGGAAAATGGCCGCTTTTCTGGATTCATCGACTGTGGCC
GGCTGGGTGTGGCGGACCGCTATCAGGACATAGCGTTGGCTACCCGTGATATTGCTGAAGAGCTTGGCGG
CGAATGGGCTGACCGCTTCCTCGTGCTTTACGGTATCGCCGCTCCCGATTCGCAGCGCATCGCCTTCTAT
CGCCTTCTTGACGAGTTCTTCTGAATTATTAACGCTTACAATTTCCTGATGCGGTATTTTCTCCTTACGC
ATCTGTGCGGTATTTCACACCGCATACAGGTGGCACTTTTCGGGGAAATGTGCGCGGAACCCCTATTTGT
TTATTTTTCTAAATACATTCAAATATGTATCCGCTCATGAGACAATAACCCTGATAAATGCTTCAATAAT
AGCACGTGAGGAGGGCCACCATGGCCAAGTTGACCAGTGCCGTTCCGGTGCTCACCGCGCGCGACGTCGC
CGGAGCGGTCGAGTTCTGGACCGACCGGCTCGGGTTCTCCCGGGACTTCGTGGAGGACGACTTCGCCGGT
GTGGTCCGGGACGACGTGACCCTGTTCATCAGCGCGGTCCAGGACCAGGTGGTGCCGGACAACACCCTGG
CCTGGGTGTGGGTGCGCGGCCTGGACGAGCTGTACGCCGAGTGGTCGGAGGTCGTGTCCACGAACTTCCG
GGACGCCTCCGGGCCGGCCATGACCGAGATCGGCGAGCAGCCGTGGGGGCGGGAGTTCGCCCTGCGCGAC
CCGGCCGGCAACTGCGTGCACTTCGTGGCCGAGGAGCAGGACTGACACGTGCTAAAACTTCATTTTTAAT
TTAAAAGGATCTAGGTGAAGATCCTTTTTGATAATCTCATGACCAAAATCCCTTAACGTGAGTTTTCGTT
CCACTGAGCGTCAGACCCCGTAGAAAAGATCAAAGGATCTTCTTGAGATCCTTTTTTTCTGCGCGTAATC
TGCTGCTTGCAAACAAAAAAACCACCGCTACCAGCGGTGGTTTGTTTGCCGGATCAAGAGCTACCAACTC
TTTTTCCGAAGGTAACTGGCTTCAGCAGAGCGCAGATACCAAATACTGTCCTTCTAGTGTAGCCGTAGTT
AGGCCACCACTTCAAGAACTCTGTAGCACCGCCTACATACCTCGCTCTGCTAATCCTGTTACCAGTGGCT
GCTGCCAGTGGCGATAAGTCGTGTCTTACCGGGTTGGACTCAAGACGATAGTTACCGGATAAGGCGCAGC
GGTCGGGCTGAACGGGGGGTTCGTGCACACAGCCCAGCTTGGAGCGAACGACCTACACCGAACTGAGATA
CCTACAGCGTGAGCTATGAGAAAGCGCCACGCTTCCCGAAGGGAGAAAGGCGGACAGGTATCCGGTAAGC
GGCAGGGTCGGAACAGGAGAGCGCACGAGGGAGCTTCCAGGGGGAAACGCCTGGTATCTTTATAGTCCTG
TCGGGTTTCGCCACCTCTGACTTGAGCGTCGATTTTTGTGATGCTCGTCAGGGGGGCGGAGCCTATGGAA
AAACGCCAGCAACGCGGCCTTTTTACGGTTCCTGGGCTTTTGCTGGCCTTTTGCTCACATGTTCTTTCCT
GCGTTATCCCCTGATTCTGTGGATAACCGTATTACCGCCTTTGAGTGAGCTGATACCGCTCGCCGCAGCC
GAACGACCGAGCGCAGCGAGTCAGTGAGCGAGGAAGCGGAAG
