>Addgene plasmid #68445 | TOPO HygroR | addgene partial sequence | sequence record 123256 | pUC-4 5'-CAGTGAGCGAGGAAGCGGAAGAGCGCCCAA-3'
ACCGCCTCTCCCCGCGCGTTGGCCGATTCATTAATGCAGCTGGCACGACAGGTTTCCCGACTGGAAAGCG
GGCAGTGAGCGCAACGCAATTAATGTGAGTTAGCTCACTCATTAGGCACCCCAGGCTTTACACTTTATGC
TTCCGGCTCGTATGTTGTGTGGAATTGTGAGCGGATAACAATTTCACACAGGAAACAGCTATGACCATGA
TTACGCCAAGCTATTTAGGTGACACTATAGAATACTCAAGCTATGCATCAAGCTTGGTACCGAGCTCGGA
TCCTAACTCGAACGCTAGCTGTGCGATCGTTTATGAAAAAGCCTGAACTCACCGCGACGTCTGTCGAGAA
GTTTCTGATCGAAAAGTTCGACAGCGTCTCCGACCTGATGCAGCTCTCGGAGGGCGAAGAATCTCGTGCT
TTCAGCTTCGATGTAGGAGGGCGTGGATATGTCCTGCGGGTAAATAGCTGCGCCGATGGTTTCTACAAAG
ATCGTTATGTTTATCGGCACTTTGCATCGGCCGCGCTCCCGATTCCGGAAGTGCTTGACATTGGGGAATT
CAGCGAGAGCCTGACCTATTGCATCTCCCGCCGTGCACAGGGTGTCACGTTGCAAGACCTGCCTGAAACC
GAACTGCCCGCTGTTCTGCAGCCGGTCGCGGAGGCCATGGATGCGATCGCTGCGGCCGATCTTAGCCAGA
CGAGCGGGTTCGGCCCATTCGGACCGCAAGGAATCGGTCAATACACTACATGGCGTGATTTCATATGCGC
GATTGCTGATCCCCATGTGTATCACTGGCAAACTGTGATGGACGACACCGTCAGTGCGTCCGTCGCGCAG
GCTCTCGATGAGCTGATGCTTTGGGCCGAGGACTGCCCCGAAGTCCGGCACCTCGTGCACGCGGATTTCG
GCTCCAACAATGTCCTGACGGACAATGGCCGCATAACAGCGGTCATTGACTGGAGCGAGGCGATGTTCGG
GGATTCCCAATACGAGGTCGCCAACATCTTCTTCTGGAGGCCGTGGTTGGCTTGTATGGAGCAGCAGACG
CGCTACTTCGAGCGGAGGCATCCGGAGCTTGCAGGATCGCCGCGGCTCCGGGCGTATATGCTCCGCATTG
GTCTTGACCAACTCTACAAACTGGTGACGCATTTCATGATGCACTTGGCCAGGTCATGCACCATCTCGAT
C
