>Addgene plasmid #68445 | TOPO HygroR | addgene partial sequence | sequence record 123258 | ccdb-rev 5'-ATATGCACCACCGGGTAAAG-3'
GCAGACGTGCACTGGCCAGGGGGATCACCATCCGTCGCCCCGGCGTGTCAATAATATCACTCTGTACATC
CACAAACAGACGATAACGGCTCTCTCTTTTATAGGTGTAAACCTTAAACTGCCGTACGTATAGGCTGCGC
AACTGTTGGGAAGGGCGATCGGTGCGGGCCTCTTCGCTATTACGCCAGCTGGCGAAAGGGGGATGTGCTG
CAAGGCGATTAAGTTGGGTAACGCCAGGGTTTTCCCAGTCACGACGTTGTAAAACGACGGCCAGTGAATT
GTAATACGACTCACTATAGGGCGAATTGGGCCCTCTAGATGCATGCTCGAGCGGCCGCCAGTGTGATGGA
TATCTGCAGAATTCCAGCACACTGGCGGCCGTTACTAGTGGATCCAGAGTAATTCAACCCCAAACAACAA
CGTTTTTATTCCTTTGCCCTCGGACGAGTGCTGGGGCGTCGGTTTCCACTATCGGCGAGTACTTCTACAC
AGCCATCGGTCCAGACGGCCGCGCTTCTGCGGGCGATTTGTGTACGCCCGACAGTCCCGGCTCCGGATCG
GACGATTGCGTCGCATCGACCCTGCGCCCAAGCTGCATCATCGAAATTGCCGTCAACCAAGCTCTGATAG
AGTTGGTCAAGACCAATGCGGAGCATATACGCCCGGAGCCGCGGCGATCCTGCAAGCTCCGGATGCCTCC
GCTCGAAGTAGCGCGTCTGCTGCTCCATACAAGCCAACCACGGCCTCCAGAAGAAGATGTTGGCGACCTC
GTATTGGGAATCCCCGAACATCGCCTCGCTCCAGTCAATGACCGCTGTTATGCGGCCATTGTCCGTCAGG
ACATTGTTGGAGCCGAAATCCGCGTGCACGAGGTGCCGGACTTCGGGGCAGTCCTCGGCCCAAAGCATCA
GCTCATCGAGAGCCTGCGCGACGGA
